>Addgene plasmid #13188 | pc3XB-ZF138 | depositor full sequence | sequence record 7537 | Author sequence
GACGGATCGGGAGATCTCCCGATCCCCTATGGTGCACTCTCAGTACAATCTGCTCTGATGCCGCATAGTT
AAGCCAGTATCTGCTCCCTGCTTGTGTGTTGGAGGTCGCTGAGTAGTGCGCGAGCAAAATTTAAGCTACA
ACAAGGCAAGGCTTGACCGACAATTGCATGAAGAATCTGCTTAGGGTTAGGCGTTTTGCGCTGCTTCGCG
ATGTACGGGCCAGATATACGCGTTGACATTGATTATTGACTAGTTATTAATAGTAATCAATTACGGGGTC
ATTAGTTCATAGCCCATATATGGAGTTCCGCGTTACATAACTTACGGTAAATGGCCCGCCTGGCTGACCG
CCCAACGACCCCCGCCCATTGACGTCAATAATGACGTATGTTCCCATAGTAACGCCAATAGGGACTTTCC
ATTGACGTCAATGGGTGGAGTATTTACGGTAAACTGCCCACTTGGCAGTACATCAAGTGTATCATATGCC
AAGTACGCCCCCTATTGACGTCAATGACGGTAAATGGCCCGCCTGGCATTATGCCCAGTACATGACCTTA
TGGGACTTTCCTACTTGGCAGTACATCTACGTATTAGTCATCGCTATTACCATGGTGATGCGGTTTTGGC
AGTACATCAATGGGCGTGGATAGCGGTTTGACTCACGGGGATTTCCAAGTCTCCACCCCATTGACGTCAA
TGGGAGTTTGTTTTGGCACCAAAATCAACGGGACTTTCCAAAATGTCGTAACAACTCCGCCCCATTGACG
CAAATGGGCGGTAGGCGTGTACGGTGGGAGGTCTATATAAGCAGAGCTCTCTGGCTAACTAGAGAACCCA
CTGCTTACTGGCTTATCGAAATTAATACGACTCACTATAGGGAGACCCAAGCTGGCTAGCGTTTAAACGG
GCCCTCTAGACCCGGGGAGAAGCCTTACACCTGCAAGCAGTGCGGCAAGGCATTCAGCGTGTCCTCCTCC
CTGAGGCGGCACGAGACCACCCACACCGGTGGATCCTCTGCACAGTAGTAAGCTTAAGTTTAAACCGCTG
ATCAGCCTCGACTGTGCCTTCTAGTTGCCAGCCATCTGTTGTTTGCCCCTCCCCCGTGCCTTCCTTGACC
CTGGAAGGTGCCACTCCCACTGTCCTTTCCTAATAAAATGAGGAAATTGCATCGCATTGTCTGAGTAGGT
GTCATTCTATTCTGGGGGGTGGGGTGGGGCAGGACAGCAAGGGGGAGGATTGGGAAGACAATAGCAGGCA
TGCTGGGGATGCGGTGGGCTCTATGGCTTCTGAGGCGGAAAGAACCAGCTGGGGCTCTAGGGGGTATCCC
C
[124 nt withheld, positions 1332-1455]
C
[91 nt withheld, positions 1457-1547]
A
[49 nt withheld, positions 1549-1597]
CCTTTGACGTTGGAGTCCACGTTCTTT
[37 nt withheld, positions 1625-1661]
ACCCTATCTCGGTCTATTCTTTTGATTTATAAGGGATTTTGCCGATTTCGGCCTATTGGTTAAAAAATGA
GCTGATTTAACAAAAATTTAACGCGAATTAATTCTGTGGAATGTGTGTCAGTTAGGGTGTGGAAAGTCCC
CAGGCTCCCCAGCAGGCAGAAGTATGCAAAGCATGCATCTCAATTAGTCAGCAACCAGGTGTGGAAAGTC
CCCAGGCTCCCCAGCAGGCAGAAGTATGCAAAGCATGCATCTCAATTAGTCAGCAACCATAGTCCCGCCC
CTAACTCCGCCCATCCCGCCCCTAACTCCGCCCAGTTCCGCCCATTCTCCGCCCCATGGCTGACTAATTT
TTTTTATTTATGCAGAGGCCGAGGCCGCCTCTGCCTCTGAGCTATTCCAGAAGTAGTGAGGAGGCTTTTT
TGGAGGCCTAGGCTTTTGCAAAAAGCTCCCGGCCGGGAGCTTGTATATCCATTTTCGGATCTGATCAAGA
GACAGGATGAGGATCGTTTCGCATGATTGAACAAGATGGATTGCACGCAGGTTCTCCGGCCGCTTGGGTG
GAGAGGCTATTCGGCTATGACTGGGCACAACAGACAATCGGCTGCTCTGATGCCGCCGTGTTCCGGCTGT
CAGCGCAGGGGCGCCCGGTTCTTTTTGTCAAGACCGACCTGTCCGGTGCCCTGAATGAACTGCAGGACGA
GGCAGCGCGGCTATCGTGGCTGGCCACGACGGGCGTTCCTTGCGCAGCTGTGCTCGACGTTGTCACTGAA
GCGGGAAGGGACTGGCTGCTATTGGGCGAAGTGCCGGGGCAGGATCTCCTGTCATCTCACCTTGCTCCTG
CCGAGAAAGTATCCATCATGGCTGATGCAATGCGGCGGCTGCATACGCTTGATCCGGCTACCTGCCCATT
CGACCACCAAGCGAAACATCGCATCGAGCGAGCACGTACTCGGATGGAAGCCGGTCTTGTCGATCAGGAT
GATCTGGACGAAGAGCATCAGGGGCTCGCGCCAGCCGAACTGTTCGCCAGGCTCAAGGCGCGCATGCCCG
ACGGCGAGGATCTCGTCGTGACCCATGGCGATGCCTGCTTGCCGAATATCATGGTGGAAAATGGCCGCTT
TTCTGGATTCATCGACTGTGGCCGGCTGGGTGTGGCGGACCGCTATCAGGACATAGCGTTGGCTACCCGT
GATATTGCTGAAGAGCTTGGCGGCGAATGGGCTGACCGCTTCCTCGTGCTTTACGGTATCGCCGCTCCCG
ATTCGCAGCGCATCGCCTTCTATCGCCTTCTTGACGAGTTCTTCTGAGCGGGACTCTGGGGTTCGAAATG
ACCGACCAAGCGACGCCCAACCTGCCATCACGAGATTTCGATTCCACCGCCGCCTTCTATGAAAGGTTGG
GCTTCGGAATCGTTTTCCGGGACGCCGGCTGGATGATCCTCCAGCGCGGGGATCTCATGCTGGAGTTCTT
CGCCCACCCCAACTTGTTTATTGCAGCTTATAATGGTTACAAATAAAGCAATAGCATCACAAATTTCACA
AATAAAGCATTTTTTTCACTGCATTCTAGTTGTGGTTTGTCCAAACTCATCAATGTATCTTATCATGTCT
GTATACCGTCGACCTCTAGCTAGAGCTTGGCGTAATCATGGTCATAGCTGTTTCCTGTGTGAAATTGTTA
TCCGCTCACAATTCCACACAACATACGAGCCGGAAGCATAAAGTGTAAAGCCTGGGGTGCCTAATGAGTG
AGCTAACTCACATTAATTGCGTTGCGCTCACTGCCCGCTTTCCAGTCGGGAAACCTGTCGTGCCAGCTGC
ATTAATGAATCGGCCAACGCGCGGGGAGAGGCGGTTTGCGTATTGGGCGCTCTTCCGCTTCCTCGCTCAC
TGACTCGCTGCGCTCGGTCGTTCGGCTGCGGCGAGCGGTATCAGCTCACTCAAAGGCGGTAATACGGTTA
TCCACAGAATCAGGGGATAACGCAGGAAAGAACATGTGAGCAAAAGGCCAGCAAAAGGCCAGGAACCGTA
AAAAGGCCGCGTTGCTGGCGTTTTTCCATAGGCTCCGCCCCCCTGACGAGCATCACAAAAATCGACGCTC
AAGTCAGAGGTGGCGAAACCCGACAGGACTATAAAGATACCAGGCGTTTCCCCCTGGAAGCTCCCTCGTG
CGCTCTCCTGTTCCGACCCTGCCGCTTACCGGATACCTGTCCGCCTTTCTCCCTTCGGGAAGCGTGGCGC
TTTCTCATAGCTCACGCTGTAGGTATCTCAGTTCGGTGTAGGTCGTTCGCTCCAAGCTGGGCTGTGTGCA
CGAACCCCCCGTTCAGCCCGACCGCTGCGCCTTATCCGGTAACTATCGTCTTGAGTCCAACCCGGTAAGA
CACGACTTATCGCCACTGGCAGCAGCCACTGGTAACAGGATTAGCAGAGCGAGGTATGTAGGCGGTGCTA
CAGAGTTCTTGAAGTGGTGGCCTAACTACGGCTACACTAGAAGAACAGTATTTGGTATCTGCGCTCTGCT
GAAGCCAGTTACCTTCGGAAAAAGAGTTGGTAGCTCTTGATCCGGCAAACAAACCACCGCTGGTAGCGGT
TTTTTTGTTTGCAAGCAGCAGATTACGCGCAGAAAAAAAGGATCTCAAGAAGATCCTTTGATCTTTTCTA
CGGGGTCTGACGCTCAGTGGAACGAAAACTCACGTTAAGGGATTTTGGTCATGAGATTATCAAAAAGGAT
CTTCACCTAGATCCTTTTAAATTAAAAATGAAGTTTTAAATCAATCTAAAGTATATATGAGTAAACTTGG
TCTGACAGTTACCAATGCTTAATCAGTGAGGCACCTATCTCAGCGATCTGTCTATTTCGTTCATCCATAG
TTGCCTGACTCCCCGTCGTGTAGATAACTACGATACGGGAGGGCTTACCATCTGGCCCCAGTGCTGCAAT
GATACCGCGAGACCCACGCTCACCGGCTCCAGATTTATCAGCAATAAACCAGCCAGCCGGAAGGGCCGAG
CGCAGAAGTGGTCCTGCAACTTTATCCGCCTCCATCCAGTCTATTAATTGTTGCCGGGAAGCTAGAGTAA
GTAGTTCGCCAGTTAATAGTTTGCGCAACGTTGTTGCCATTGCTACAGGCATCGTGGTGTCACGCTCGTC
GTTTGGTATGGCTTCATTCAGCTCCGGTTCCCAACGATCAAGGCGAGTTACATGATCCCCCATGTTGTGC
AAAAAAGCGGTTAGCTCCTTCGGTCCTCCGATCGTTGTCAGAAGTAAGTTGGCCGCAGTGTTATCACTCA
TGGTTATGGCAGCACTGCATAATTCTCTTACTGTCATGCCATCCGTAAGATGCTTTTCTGTGACTGGTGA
GTACTCAACCAAGTCATTCTGAGAATAGTGTATGCGGCGACCGAGTTGCTCTTGCCCGGCGTCAATACGG
GATAATACCGCGCCACATAGCAGAACTTTAAAAGTGCTCATCATTGGAAAACGTTCTTCGGGGCGAAAAC
TCTCAAGGATCTTACCGCTGTTGAGATCCAGTTCGATGTAACCCACTCGTGCACCCAACTGATCTTCAGC
ATCTTTTACTTTCACCAGCGTTTCTGGGTGAGCAAAAACAGGAAGGCAAAATGCCGCAAAAAAGGGAATA
AGGGCGACACGGAAATGTTGAATACTCATACTCTTCCTTTTTCAATATTATTGAAGCATTTATCAGGGTT
ATTGTCTCATGAGCGGATACATATTTGAATGTATTTAGAAAAATAAACAAATAGGGGTTCCGCGCACATT
TCCCCGAAAAGTGCCACCTGACGTC
Features (pLannotate 1.2.2; 20 found; start..end, strand, type, name):
     28..80      -  misc_feature   bom (fragment): basis of mobility region from pBR322
    235..614     +  enhancer       CMV enhancer: human cytomegalovirus immediate early enhancer
    615..818     +  promoter       CMV promoter: human cytomegalovirus (CMV) immediate early promoter
    814..847     +  LTR            5' LTR (truncated) (fragment): truncated 5' long terminal repeat (LTR) from HIV-1
    863..881     +  promoter       T7 promoter: promoter for bacteriophage T7 RNA polymerase
    921..1007    +  CDS            ZSCAN21 (fragment): ZSC21_HUMAN - Also known as ZFP38, ZNF38. Experimental evidence at protein level: Swiss-Prot protein existence level 1. Strong transcriptional activator (By similarity). Plays an important role in spermatogenesis; essential for the progression of meiotic prophase I in spermatocytes (By similarity). From Homo sapiens (Human).
   1062..1286    +  polyA_signal   bGH poly(A) signal: bovine growth hormone polyadenylation signal
   1290..1311    +  promoter       SV40 promoter (fragment): SV40 enhancer and early promoter
   1332..1760    +  rep_origin     f1 ori (sequence partly withheld): f1 bacteriophage origin of replication; arrow indicates direction of (+) strand synthesis
   1774..2103    +  promoter       SV40 promoter: SV40 enhancer and early promoter
   2174..2965    +  CDS            neo: KKA2_KLEPN - Also known as kan, nptII. Experimental evidence at protein level: Swiss-Prot protein existence level 1. Resistance to kanamycin, neomycin, paromomycin, ribostamycin, butirosin and gentamicin B. From Klebsiella pneumoniae.
   2989..3147    +  CDS            ble (fragment): BLE_KLEPN - Experimental evidence at protein level: Swiss-Prot protein existence level 1. Binding protein with a strong affinity to the bleomycin family of antibiotics. Binds to CL990; an antimitotic-antibiotic compound. From Klebsiella pneumoniae.
   3142..3263    +  polyA_signal   SV40 poly(A) signal: SV40 polyadenylation signal
   3336..3352    -  protein_bind   lac operator: The lac repressor binds to the lac operator to inhibit transcription in E. coli. This inhibition can be relieved by adding lactose or isopropyl-β-D-thiogalactopyranoside (IPTG). lac repressor encoded by lacI
   3360..3390    -  promoter       lac promoter: promoter for the E. coli lac operon
   3405..3426    -  protein_bind   CAP binding site: CAP binding activates transcription in the presence of cAMP. E. coli catabolite activator protein
   3439..3531    -  CDS            lacI (fragment): lac repressor; lacI; The lac repressor binds to the lac operator to inhibit transcription in E. coli. This inhibition can be relieved by adding lactose or isopropyl-β-D-thiogalactopyranoside (IPTG).
   3714..4299    -  rep_origin     ori: high-copy-number ColE1/pMB1/pBR322/pUC origin of replication
   4470..5330    -  CDS            AmpR: β-lactamase; bla; confers resistance to ampicillin, carbenicillin, and related antibiotics
   5331..5435    -  promoter       AmpR promoter: bla
