[The description below was written by a language model from this plasmid's Addgene catalogue record and pLannotate feature annotations shown in this document.]
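Description:
pc3XB-ZF138 is a mammalian expression-type plasmid built on pc3XB, a modified version of Invitrogen's pcDNA3, and serves as an archive vector for a single zinc finger module in the Zinc Finger Consortium Modular Assembly Kit v1.0. It is propagated in E. coli at high copy from a ColE1/pUC-type origin with ampicillin selection through the β-lactamase gene. An f1 origin is also present, as in the parental backbone. For mammalian cells, an SV40 early promoter drives a neomycin phosphotransferase gene followed by an SV40 polyadenylation signal, allowing G418 selection.

The payload is ZF138, an insert of about 90 bp encoding one C2H2 zinc finger from the ToolGen module set (ToolGen name VSSR), which is recorded as recognising the DNA triplet GTG. It sits between XbaI and BamHI sites, both retained. It lies downstream of the CMV immediate-early enhancer and promoter and a T7 promoter, which also serves as the sequencing primer site, and upstream of the bovine growth hormone polyadenylation signal. The automated annotation labels this short coding segment as a fragment of human ZSCAN21, which probably reflects sequence similarity among human zinc finger domains rather than the presence of that gene. The small HIV-1 LTR, ble, lacI and extra SV40 promoter fragments in the table are likewise likely to be short backbone matches, not functional elements.

A lone finger has little use when expressed on its own. The plasmid is instead intended as a standardised source of a building block. According to the associated kit and publication, such modules are combined by restriction-based modular assembly into multi-finger arrays with chosen target specificities, which are then used to engineer zinc finger nucleases.
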