>Addgene plasmid #13188 | pc3XB-ZF138 | addgene partial sequence | sequence record 19572 | CMV-F 5'-CGCAAATGGGCGGTAGGCGTG-3'
TGGCTACTAGAGAACCCACTGCTTACTGGCTTATCGAAATTAATACGACTCACTATAGGGAGACCCAAGC
TGGCTAGCGTTTAAACGGGCCCTCTAGACCCGGGGAGAAGCCTTACACCTGCAAGCAGTGCGGCAAGGCA
TTCAGCGTGTCCTCCTCCCTGAGGCGGCACGAGACCACCCACACCGGTGGATCCTCTGCACAGTAGTAAG
CTTAAGTTTAAACCGCTGATCAGCCTCGACTGTGCCTTCTAGTTGCCAGCCATCTGTTGTTTGCCCCTCC
CCCGTGCCTTCCTTGACCCTGGAAGGTGCCACTCCCACTGTCCTTTCCTAATAAAATGAGGAAATTGCAT
CGCATTGTCTGAGTAGGTGTCATTCTATTCTGGGGGGGTGGGGTGGGGCAGGACAGCAAGGGGGAGGATT
GGGAAGACAAT
