Addgene plasmid #13188: pc3XB-ZF138
Depositing lab: Keith Joung. Depositing organization: Massachusetts General Hospital. Publication: Standardized reagents and protocols for engineering zinc finger nucleases by modular assembly. Wright DA, Thibodeau-Beganny S, Sander JD, Winfrey RJ, Hirsh AS, Eichtinger M, Fu F, Porteus MH, Dobbs D, Voytas DF, Joung JK. Nat Protoc. 2006;1(3):1637-52. doi: 10.1038/nprot.2006.259 PubMed 17406455.
Backbone
  Vector backbone: pc3XB
  Backbone manufacturer: Modified Invitrogen pcDNA3
  Backbone size w/o insert (bp): 5400
  Vector type: Mammalian Expression
  Selectable markers: Neomycin (select with G418)
Growth in bacteria
  Bacterial resistance: Ampicillin, 100 μg/mL
  Growth temperature: 37°C
  Growth strain: XL1 Blue
  Copy number: High Copy
Gene/Insert
  Gene/Insert name: ZF138
  Insert size (bp): 90
  Cloning method: Restriction Enzyme; 5′ cloning site XbaI (not destroyed); 3′ cloning site BamHI (not destroyed)
  Sequencing primers: 5′ T7
Terms and licenses: Academic/Nonprofit Terms; Industry Terms: Not Available to Industry
Depositor comments: Part of the Zinc Finger Consortium Modular Assembly Kit v1.0. Finger protein sequence: PGEKPYTCKQCGKAFSVSSSLRRHETTH. Target DNA sequence: GTG. This zinc finger is derived from the ToolGen module set. ToolGen ZF ID: 45. ToolGen ZF Name: VSSR.
How to cite: pc3XB-ZF138 was a gift from Keith Joung (Addgene plasmid # 13188 ; http://n2t.net/addgene:13188 ; RRID:Addgene_13188)
